>Addgene plasmid #111035 | mTalin2_R3 | addgene full sequence | sequence record 214611 | Addgene NGS Result
GTTATCCCCTGATTCTGTGGATAACCGTATTACCGCCTTTGAGTGAGCTGATACCGCTCGCCGCAGCCGA
ACGACCGAGCGCAGCGAGTCAGTGAGCGAGGAAGCGGAAGAGCGCCTGATGCGGTATTTTCTCCTTACGC
ATCTGTGCGGTATTTCACACCGCAATGGTGCACTCTCAGTACAATCTGCTCTGATGCCGCATAGTTAAGC
CAGTATACACTCCGCTATCGCTACGTGACTGGGTCATGGCTGCGCCCCGACACCCGCCAACACCCGCTGA
CGCGCCCTGACGGGCTTGTCTGCTCCCGGCATCCGCTTACAGACAAGCTGTGACCGTCTCCGGGAGCTGC
ATGTGTCAGAGGTTTTCACCGTCATCACCGAAACGCGCGAGGCAGCTGCGGTAAAGCTCATCAGCGTGGT
CGTGAAGCGATTCACAGATGTCTGCCTGTTCATCCGCGTCCAGCTCGTTGAGTTTCTCCAGAAGCGTTAA
TGTCTGGCTTCTGATAAAGCGGGCCATGTTAAGGGCGGTTTTTTCCTGTTTGGTCACTGATGCCTCCGTG
TAAGGGGGATTTCTGTTCATGGGGGTAATGATACCGATGAAACGAGAGAGGATGCTCACGATACGGGTTA
CTGATGATGAACATGCCCGGTTACTGGAACGTTGTGAGGGTAAACAACTGGCGGTATGGATGCGGCGGGA
CCAGAGAAAAATCACTCAGGGTCAATGCCAGCGCTTCGTTAATACAGATGTAGGTGTTCCACAGGGTAGC
CAGCAGCATCCTGCGATGCAGATCCGGAACATAATGGTGCAGGGCGCTGACTTCCGCGTTTCCAGACTTT
ACGAAACACGGAAACCGAAGACCATTCATGTTGTTGCTCAGGTCGCAGACGTTTTGCAGCAGCAGTCGCT
TCACGTTCGCTCGCGTATCGGTGATTCATTCTGCTAACCAGTAAGGCAACCCCGCCAGCCTAGCCGGGTC
CTCAACGACAGGAGCACGATCATGCGCACCCGTGGCCAGGACCCAACGCTGCCCGAGATGCGCCGCGTGC
GGCTGCTGGAGATGGCGGACGCGATGGATATGTTCTGCCAAGGGTTGGTTTGCGCATTCACAGTTCTCCG
CAAGAATTGATTGGCTCCAATTCTTGGAGTGGTGAATCCGTTAGCGAGGTGCCGCCGGCTTCCATTCAGG
TCGAGGTGGCCCGGCTCCATGCACCGCGACGCAACGCGGGGAGGCAGACAAGGTATAGGGCGGCGCCTAC
AATCCATGCCAACCCGTTCCATGTGCTCGCCGAGGCGGCATAAATCGCCGTGACGATCAGCGGTCCAATG
ATCGAAGTTAGGCTGGTAAGAGCCGCGAGCGATCCTTGAAGCTGTCCCTGATGGTCGTCATCTACCTGCC
TGGACAGCATGGCCTGCAACGCGGGCATCCCGATGCCGCCGGAAGCGAGAAGAATCATAATGGGGAAGGC
CATCCAGCCTCGCGTCGCGAACGCCAGCAAGACGTAGCCCAGCGCGTCGGCCGCCATGCCGGCGATAATG
GCCTGCTTCTCGCCGAAACGTTTGGTGGCGGGACCAGTGACGAAGGCTTGAGCGAGGGCGTGCAAGATTC
CGAATACCGCAAGCGACAGGCCGATCATCGTCGCGCTCCAGCGAAAGCGGTCCTCGCCGAAAATGACCCA
GAGCGCTGCCGGCACCTGTCCTACGAGTTGCATGATAAAGAAGACAGTCATAAGTGCGGCGACGATAGTC
ATGCCCCGCGCCCACCGGAAGGAGCTGACTGGGTTGAAGGCTCTCAAGGGCATCGGTCGAGATCCCGGTG
CCTAATGAGTGAGCTAACTTACATTAATTGCGTTGCGCTCACTGCCCGCTTTCCAGTCGGGAAACCTGTC
GTGCCAGCTGCATTAATGAATCGGCCAACGCGCGGGGAGAGGCGGTTTGCGTATTGGGCGCCAGGGTGGT
TTTTCTTTTCACCAGTGAGACGGGCAACAGCTGATTGCCCTTCACCGCCTGGCCCTGAGAGAGTTGCAGC
AAGCGGTCCACGCTGGTTTGCCCCAGCAGGCGAAAATCCTGTTTGATGGTGGTTAACGGCGGGATATAAC
ATGAGCTGTCTTCGGTATCGTCGTATCCCACTACCGAGATATCCGCACCAACGCGCAGCCCGGACTCGGT
AATGGCGCGCATTGCGCCCAGCGCCATCTGATCGTTGGCAACCAGCATCGCAGTGGGAACGATGCCCTCA
TTCAGCATTTGCATGGTTTGTTGAAAACCGGACATGGCACTCCAGTCGCCTTCCCGTTCCGCTATCGGCT
GAATTTGATTGCGAGTGAGATATTTATGCCAGCCAGCCAGACGCAGACGCGCCGAGACAGAACTTAATGG
GCCCGCTAACAGCGCGATTTGCTGGTGACCCAATGCGACCAGATGCTCCACGCCCAGTCGCGTACCGTCT
TCATGGGAGAAAATAATACTGTTGATGGGTGTCTGGTCAGAGACATCAAGAAATAACGCCGGAACATTAG
TGCAGGCAGCTTCCACAGCAATGGCATCCTGGTCATCCAGCGGATAGTTAATGATCAGCCCACTGACGCG
TTGCGCGAGAAGATTGTGCACCGCCGCTTTACAGGCTTCGACGCCGCTTCGTTCTACCATCGACACCACC
ACGCTGGCACCCAGTTGATCGGCGCGAGATTTAATCGCCGCGACAATTTGCGACGGCGCGTGCAGGGCCA
GACTGGAGGTGGCAACGCCAATCAGCAACGACTGTTTGCCCGCCAGTTGTTGTGCCACGCGGTTGGGAAT
GTAATTCAGCTCCGCCATCGCCGCTTCCACTTTTTCCCGCGTTTTCGCAGAAACGTGGCTGGCCTGGTTC
ACCACGCGGGAAACGGTCTGATAAGAGACACCGGCATACTCTGCGACATCGTATAACGTTACTGGTTTCA
CATTCACCACCCTGAATTGACTCTCTTCCGGGCGCTATCATGCCATACCGCGAAAGGTTTTGCGCCATTC
GATGGTGTCCGGGATCTCGACGCTCTCCCTTATGCGACTCCTGCATTAGGAAGCAGCCCAGTAGTAGGTT
GAGGCCGTTGAGCACCGCCGCCGCAAGGAATGGTGCATGCAAGGAGATGGCGCCCAACAGTCCCCCGGCC
ACGGGGCCTGCCACCATACCCACGCCGAAACAAGCGCTCATGAGCCCGAAGTGGCGAGCCCGATCTTCCC
CATCGGTGATGTCGGCGATATAGGCGCCAGCAACCGCACCTGTGGCGCCGGTGATGCCGGCCACGATGCG
TCCGGCGTAGAGGATCGAGATCTCGATCCCGCGAAATTAATACGACTCACTATAGGGGAATTGTGAGCGG
ATAACAATTCCCCTCTAGAAATAATTTTGTTTAACTTTAAGAAGGAGATATACATATGCATCATCACCAT
CACCATGGTAAGCCTATCCCTAACCCTCTCCTCGGTCTCGATTCTACGGAAAACCTGTATTTTCAGGGAA
TTGATCCCTTCACCTTTGCAAGCCGTGGTGAACCGATTGGTCGTTATGATCAGGCAACCGATACCATTAT
GTGTGTTACCGAAAGCATTTTTAGCAGCATGGGTGATGCCGGTGAAATGGTTCGTCAGGCACGTGTTCTG
GCACAGGCAACCAGCGATCTGGTTAATGCAATGCGTAGTGATGCCGAAGCAGAAATTGATATGGAAAACA
GCAAAAAACTGCTGGCAGCAGCCAAACTGCTGGCCGATAGCACCGCACGTATGGTTGAAGCAGCAAAAGG
TGCAGCAGCAAATCCGGAAAATGAAGATCAGCAGCAGCGTCTGCGTGAAGCAGCCGAAGGTCTGCGTGTT
GCAACCAATGCAGCAGCCCAGAATGCAATCAAAAAAAAATAAAAGGGCGAGCTCAGATCCGGCTGCTAAC
AAAGCCCGAAAGGAAGCTGAGTTGGCTGCTGCCACCGCTGAGCAATAACTAGCATAACCCCTTGGGGCCT
CTAAACGGGTCTTGAGGGGTTTTTTGCTGAAAGGAGGAACTATATCCGGATATCCCGCAAGAGGCCCGGC
AGTACCGGCATAACCAAGCCTATGCCTACAGCATCCAGGGTGACGGTGCCGAGGATGACGATGAGCGCAT
TGTTAGATTTCATACACGGTGCCTGACTGCGTTAGCAATTTAACTGTGATAAACTACCGCATTAAAGCTA
GCTTATCGATGATAAGCTGTCAAACATGAGAATTAATTCTTGAAGACGAAAGGGCCTCGTGATACGCCTA
TTTTTATAGGTTAATGTCATGATAATAATGGTTTCTTAGACGTCAGGTGGCACTTTTCGGGGAAATGTGC
GCGGAACCCCTATTTGTTTATTTTTCTAAATACATTCAAATATGTATCCGCTCATGAGACAATAACCCTG
ATAAATGCTTCAATAATATTGAAAAAGGAAGAGTATGAGTATTCAACATTTCCGTGTCGCCCTTATTCCC
TTTTTTGCGGCATTTTGCCTTCCTGTTTTTGCTCACCCAGAAACGCTGGTGAAAGTAAAAGATGCTGAAG
ATCAGTTGGGTGCACGAGTGGGTTACATCGAACTGGATCTCAACAGCGGTAAGATCCTTGAGAGTTTTCG
CCCCGAAGAACGTTTTCCAATGATGAGCACTTTTAAAGTTCTGCTATGTGGCGCGGTATTATCCCGTGTT
GACGCCGGGCAAGAGCAACTCGGTCGCCGCATACACTATTCTCAGAATGACTTGGTTGAGTACTCACCAG
TCACAGAAAAGCATCTTACGGATGGCATGACAGTAAGAGAATTATGCAGTGCTGCCATAACCATGAGTGA
TAACACTGCGGCCAACTTACTTCTGACAACGATCGGAGGACCGAAGGAGCTAACCGCTTTTTTGCACAAC
ATGGGGGATCATGTAACTCGCCTTGATCGTTGGGAACCGGAGCTGAATGAAGCCATACCAAACGACGAGC
GTGACACCACGATGCCTGCAGCAATGGCAACAACGTTGCGCAAACTATTAACTGGCGAACTACTTACTCT
AGCTTCCCGGCAACAATTAATAGACTGGATGGAGGCGGATAAAGTTGCAGGACCACTTCTGCGCTCGGCC
CTTCCGGCTGGCTGGTTTATTGCTGATAAATCTGGAGCCGGTGAGCGTGGGTCTCGCGGTATCATTGCAG
CACTGGGGCCAGATGGTAAGCCCTCCCGTATCGTAGTTATCTACACGACGGGGAGTCAGGCAACTATGGA
TGAACGAAATAGACAGATCGCTGAGATAGGTGCCTCACTGATTAAGCATTGGTAACTGTCAGACCAAGTT
TACTCATATATACTTTAGATTGATTTAAAACTTCATTTTTAATTTAAAAGGATCTAGGTGAAGATCCTTT
TTGATAATCTCATGACCAAAATCCCTTAACGTGAGTTTTCGTTCCACTGAGCGTCAGACCCCGTAGAAAA
GATCAAAGGATCTTCTTGAGATCCTTTTTTTCTGCGCGTAATCTGCTGCTTGCAAACAAAAAAACCACCG
CTACCAGCGGTGGTTTGTTTGCCGGATCAAGAGCTACCAACTCTTTTTCCGAAGGTAACTGGCTTCAGCA
GAGCGCAGATACCAAATACTGTCCTTCTAGTGTAGCCGTAGTTAGGCCACCACTTCAAGAACTCTGTAGC
ACCGCCTACATACCTCGCTCTGCTAATCCTGTTACCAGTGGCTGCTGCCAGTGGCGATAAGTCGTGTCTT
ACCGGGTTGGACTCAAGACGATAGTTACCGGATAAGGCGCAGCGGTCGGGCTGAACGGGGGGTTCGTGCA
CACAGCCCAGCTTGGAGCGAACGACCTACACCGAACTGAGATACCTACAGCGTGAGCTATGAGAAAGCGC
CACGCTTCCCGAAGGGAGAAAGGCGGACAGGTATCCGGTAAGCGGCAGGGTCGGAACAGGAGAGCGCACG
AGGGAGCTTCCAGGGGGAAACGCCTGGTATCTTTATAGTCCTGTCGGGTTTCGCCACCTCTGACTTGAGC
GTCGATTTTTGTGATGCTCGTCAGGGGGGCGGAGCCTATGGAAAAACGCCAGCAACGCGGCCTTTTTACG
GTTCCTGGCCTTTTGCTGGCCTTTTGCTCACATGTTCTTTCCTGC
Features (pLannotate 1.2.2; 22 found; start..end, strand, type, name):
      2..110     +  rep_origin     RSF ori (fragment): Plasmids containing the RSF 1030 origin of replication can be propagated in E. coli cells that contain additional plasmids with compatible origins.
    115..254     -  misc_feature   bom: basis of mobility region from pBR322
    356..547     -  CDS            rop: Rop protein, which maintains plasmids at low copy number; rop
    564..944     +  CDS            YPB1_ECOLX: Protein predicted: Swiss-Prot protein existence level 4. From Escherichia coli.
   1186..1810    -  CDS            TcR (fragment): tetracycline efflux protein; tet; confers resistance to tetracycline
   1825..1846    -  protein_bind   CAP binding site: CAP binding activates transcription in the presence of cAMP. E. coli catabolite activator protein
   1859..2941    -  CDS            lacI: lac repressor; lacI; The lac repressor binds to the lac operator to inhibit transcription in E. coli. This inhibition can be relieved by adding lactose or isopropyl-β-D-thiogalactopyranoside (IPTG).
   2942..3019    -  promoter       lacI promoter: lacI
   3027..3306    -  CDS            TcR (fragment): tetracycline efflux protein; tet; confers resistance to tetracycline
   3328..3346    +  promoter       T7 promoter: promoter for bacteriophage T7 RNA polymerase
   3347..3371    +  protein_bind   lac operator: The lac repressor binds to the lac operator to inhibit transcription in E. coli. This inhibition can be relieved by adding lactose or isopropyl-β-D-thiogalactopyranoside (IPTG). lac repressor encoded by lacI
   3386..3408    +  RBS            RBS: efficient ribosome binding site from bacteriophage T7 gene 10 (Olins and Rangwala, 1989)
   3437..3478    +  CDS            V5 tag: epitope tag from simian virus 5
   3479..3498    +  CDS            TEV site (fragment): tobacco etch virus (TEV) protease recognition and cleavage site
   3515..3889    +  CDS            Tln2 (fragment): TLN2_MOUSE - Experimental evidence at protein level: Swiss-Prot protein existence level 1. As a major component of focal adhesion plaques that links integrin to the actin cytoskeleton, may play an important role in cell adhesion. Recruits PIP5K1C to focal adhesion plaques and strongly activates its kinase activity (By similarity). From Mus musculus (Mouse).
   3912..3961    +  CDS            SET1 (fragment): solubility-enhancement tag derived from T7 phage gene 10B
   3969..4016    +  terminator     T7 terminator: transcription terminator for bacteriophage T7 RNA polymerase
   4039..4143    -  CDS            TcR (fragment): tetracycline efflux protein; tet; confers resistance to tetracycline
   4200..4223    -  promoter       tet promoter (fragment): E. coli promoter for tetracycline efflux protein gene
   4340..4444    +  promoter       AmpR promoter: bla
   4445..5305    +  CDS            AmpR: β-lactamase; bla; confers resistance to ampicillin, carbenicillin, and related antibiotics
   5476..6064    +  rep_origin     ori: high-copy-number ColE1/pMB1/pBR322/pUC origin of replication
