[The description below was written by a language model from this plasmid's Addgene catalogue record and pLannotate feature annotations shown in this document.]
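Description:
mTalin2_R3 is a bacterial expression plasmid built on the pET151 TOPO backbone that produces the R3 rod subdomain of mouse talin-2 (Tln2), a four-helix bundle. It is maintained in E. coli through a ColE1/pMB1-type origin and selected with ampicillin via the β-lactamase (AmpR) gene and its promoter. The sequenced record also shows pBR322-derived backbone elements: the bom mobility region, the rop gene, and several non-functional fragments of the tetracycline resistance gene and its promoter. A short stretch annotated as an RSF origin fragment lies next to the main origin and is probably a homology match rather than a second replicon. The catalogue lists the plasmid as high copy, although rop is normally associated with reduced copy number.

Expression is driven by a T7 promoter followed by a lac operator and the strong phage T7 gene 10 ribosome binding site. A plasmid-borne lacI gene supplies repressor, so transcription stays low until IPTG is added in a host that provides T7 RNA polymerase. The reading frame begins with backbone-encoded N-terminal tags. The catalogue lists a His tag, which the automated annotation did not pick up, and the feature table shows a V5 epitope and a TEV protease recognition site that allows the tags to be removed after purification. The Tln2 fragment follows, and a T7 terminator closes the unit. A short downstream match to a T7 gene 10-derived solubility tag is probably residual vector sequence. The annotated Tln2 match covers somewhat less than the stated 477 bp insert. The construct suits recombinant production of the isolated R3 domain, although the record does not state specific downstream applications.
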