Addgene plasmid #111035: mTalin2_R3
Purpose: Plasmid expresses the talin2 rod sub domain R3 a 4 helix bundle.
Depositing lab: Ben Goult. Depositing organization: London and South East University Group (LASE). Publication: The tale of two talins - two isoforms to fine-tune integrin signalling. Gough RE, Goult BT. FEBS Lett. 2018 May 3. doi: 10.1002/1873-3468.13081. PubMed 29723415.
Backbone
  Vector backbone: pET151TOPO
  Backbone size w/o insert (bp): 5362
  Vector type: Bacterial Expression
Growth in bacteria
  Bacterial resistance: Ampicillin, 100 μg/mL
  Growth temperature: 37°C
  Growth strain: DH5alpha
  Copy number: High Copy
Gene/Insert
  Gene/Insert name: TLN2
  Species: M. musculus (mouse)
  Insert size (bp): 477
  Entrez Gene: Tln2 (a.k.a. 5730421P04Rik, mKIAA0320)
  Promoter: T7
  Tag / fusion protein: His Tag (N terminal on backbone)
  Cloning method: Unknown
Terms and licenses: Academic/Nonprofit Terms; Industry Terms: Not Available to Industry
How to cite: mTalin2_R3 was a gift from Ben Goult (Addgene plasmid # 111035 ; http://n2t.net/addgene:111035 ; RRID:Addgene_111035)
